>Addgene plasmid #192575 | hSyn-Aion-ts-citrine-ER | addgene full sequence | sequence record 379215 | Addgene NGS Result
CTTCCGCTTCCTCGCTCACTGACTCGCTGCGCTCGGTCGTTCGGCTGCGGCGAGCGGTATCAGCTCACTC
AAAGGCGGTAATACGGTTATCCACAGAATCAGGGGATAACGCAGGAAAGAACATGTGAGCAAAAGGCCAG
CAAAAGGCCAGGAACCGTAAAAAGGCCGCGTTGCTGGCGTTTTTCCATAGGCTCCGCCCCCCTGACGAGC
ATCACAAAAATCGACGCTCAAGTCAGAGGTGGCGAAACCCGACAGGACTATAAAGATACCAGGCGTTTCC
CCCTGGAAGCTCCCTCGTGCGCTCTCCTGTTCCGACCCTGCCGCTTACCGGATACCTGTCCGCCTTTCTC
CCTTCGGGAAGCGTGGCGCTTTCTCATAGCTCACGCTGTAGGTATCTCAGTTCGGTGTAGGTCGTTCGCT
CCAAGCTGGGCTGTGTGCACGAACCCCCCGTTCAGCCCGACCGCTGCGCCTTATCCGGTAACTATCGTCT
TGAGTCCAACCCGGTAAGACACGACTTATCGCCACTGGCAGCAGCCACTGGTAACAGGATTAGCAGAGCG
AGGTATGTAGGCGGTGCTACAGAGTTCTTGAAGTGGTGGCCTAACTACGGCTACACTAGAAGAACAGTAT
TTGGTATCTGCGCTCTGCTGAAGCCAGTTACCTTCGGAAAAAGAGTTGGTAGCTCTTGATCCGGCAAACA
AACCACCGCTGGTAGCGGTGGTTTTTTTGTTTGCAAGCAGCAGATTACGCGCAGAAAAAAAGGATCTCAA
GAAGATCCTTTGATCTTTTCTACGGGGTCTGACGCTCAGTGGAACGAAAACTCACGTTAAGGGATTTTGG
TCATGAGATTATCAAAAAGGATCTTCACCTAGATCCTTTTAAATTAAAAATGAAGTTTTAAATCAATCTA
AAGTATATATGAGTAAACTTGGTCTGACAGTTACCAATGCTTAATCAGTGAGGCACCTATCTCAGCGATC
TGTCTATTTCGTTCATCCATAGTTGCCTGACTCCCCGTCGTGTAGATAACTACGATACGGGAGGGCTTAC
CATCTGGCCCCAGTGCTGCAATGATACCGCGAGACCCACGCTCACCGGCTCCAGATTTATCAGCAATAAA
CCAGCCAGCCGGAAGGGCCGAGCGCAGAAGTGGTCCTGCAACTTTATCCGCCTCCATCCAGTCTATTAAT
TGTTGCCGGGAAGCTAGAGTAAGTAGTTCGCCAGTTAATAGTTTGCGCAACGTTGTTGCCATTGCTACAG
GCATCGTGGTGTCACGCTCGTCGTTTGGTATGGCTTCATTCAGCTCCGGTTCCCAACGATCAAGGCGAGT
TACATGATCCCCCATGTTGTGCAAAAAAGCGGTTAGCTCCTTCGGTCCTCCGATCGTTGTCAGAAGTAAG
TTGGCCGCAGTGTTATCACTCATGGTTATGGCAGCACTGCATAATTCTCTTACTGTCATGCCATCCGTAA
GATGCTTTTCTGTGACTGGTGAGTACTCAACCAAGTCATTCTGAGAATAGTGTATGCGGCGACCGAGTTG
CTCTTGCCCGGCGTCAATACGGGATAATACCGCGCCACATAGCAGAACTTTAAAAGTGCTCATCATTGGA
AAACGTTCTTCGGGGCGAAAACTCTCAAGGATCTTACCGCTGTTGAGATCCAGTTCGATGTAACCCACTC
GTGCACCCAACTGATCTTCAGCATCTTTTACTTTCACCAGCGTTTCTGGGTGAGCAAAAACAGGAAGGCA
AAATGCCGCAAAAAAGGGAATAAGGGCGACACGGAAATGTTGAATACTCATACTCTTCCTTTTTCAATAT
TATTGAAGCATTTATCAGGGTTATTGTCTCATGAGCGGATACATATTTGAATGTATTTAGAAAAATAAAC
AAATAGGGGTTCCGCGCACATTTCCCCGAAAAGTGCCACCTAAATTGTAAGCGTTAATATTTTGTTAAAA
TTCGCGTTAAATTTTTGTTAAATCAGCTCATTTTTTAACCAATAGGCCGAAATCGGCAAAATCCCTTATA
AATCAAAAGAATAGACCGAGATAGGGT
[37 nt withheld, positions 2058-2094]
AAAGAACGTGGACTCCAACGTCAAAGG
[49 nt withheld, positions 2122-2170]
T
[91 nt withheld, positions 2172-2262]
G
[124 nt withheld, positions 2264-2387]
CCCATTCGCCATTCAGGCTGCGCAACTGTTGGGAAGGGCGATCGGTGCGGGCCTCTTCGCTATTACGCCA
GCTGCGCGCTCGCTCGCTCACTGAGGCCGCCCGGGCAAAGCCCGGGCGTCGGGCGACCTTTGGTCGCCCG
GCCTCAGTGAGCGAGCGAGCGCGCAGAGAGGGAGTGGCCAACTCCATCACTAGGGGTTCCTTGTAGTTAA
TGATTAACCCGCCATGCTACTTATCTACGTAGCCATGCTCTAGGAAGATCGTAGGTTAATTAATCTAGAC
TGCAGAGGGCCCTGCGTATGAGTGCAAGTGGGTTTTAGGACCAGGATGAGGCGGGGTGGGGGTGCCTACC
TGACGACCGACCCCGACCCACTGGACAAGCACCCAACCCCCATTCCCCAAATTGCGCATCCCCTATCAGA
GAGGGGGAGGGGAAACAGGATGCGGCGAGGCGCGTGCGCACTGCCAGCTTCAGCACCGCGGACAGTGCCT
TCGCCCCCGCCTGGCGGCGCGCGCCACCGCCGCCTCAGCACTGAAGGCGCGCTGACGTCACTCGCCGGTC
CCCCGCAAACTCCCCTTCCCGGCCACCTTGGTCGCGTCCGCGCCGCCGCCGGCCCAGCCGGACCGCACCA
CGCGAGGCGCGAGATAGGGGGGCACGGGCGCGACCATCTGCGCTGCGGCGCCGGCGACTCAGCGCTGCCT
CAGTCTGCGGTGGGCAGCGGAGGAGTCGTGTCGTGCCTGAGAGCGCAGTCGAATTCAAGCTGCTAGCGCC
ACCATGGACTATGGCGGCGCTTTGTCTGCCGTCGGACTCTTCCAAACCTCATACACTCTTGAGAACAATG
GTTCTGTTATTTGCATCCCGAACAACGGCCAGTGCTTCTGCTTGGCTTGGCTTAAATCCAACGGAACAAA
TGCCGAGAAGTTGGCTGCCAACATTCTGCAGTGGATTTCTTTTGCGCTTTCAGCGCTCTGCCTGATGTTC
TACGGCTACCAGACCTGGAAGTCTACTTGCGGCTGGGAGAACATTTACGTGGCCACGATCCAGATGATCA
AGTTCATCATCGAGTATTTCCATAGCTTTGACGAACCTGCGGTGATCTACTCATCCAACGGCAACAAGAC
CCGGTGGCTTCGTTACGCGAGCTGGCTGCTGACCGCCCCTGTCATTCTTATCCACCTGAGCAACCTTACG
GGTCTGGCGAACGACTATAACAAGCGTACCATGGGTCTGCTGGTGTCATGCATCGGCGGCATCGTGTGGG
CCACCACGGCCGCGCTGTCCAAGGGATACGTCCGTGTCATTTTCTTCCTGATGGGCCTGTGCTACGGCAT
CTACACATTCTTCAACGCAGCCAAGGTCTACATTGAGGCGTACCACACCGTGCCGAAGGGCCGGTGTCGC
CAGGTGGTGACTGGCATGGCTTGGCTCTTCTTCGTATCATGGGGTATGTTCCCCATCCTGTTCATCCTCG
GCCCCGAGGGCTTCGGCGTCCTGAGCCGGTACGGCTCCAACGTCGGCCACACCATCATTGACCTGATGTC
GAAGCAGTGCTGGGGTCTGCTCGGCCACTACCTGCGCGTGCTGATCCACAGCCATATCCTCATCCACGGC
GACATTCGCAAGACCACCAAATTGAACATTGGTGGCACTGAGATTGAGGTCGAGACGCTGGTGGAGGACG
AGGCCGAGGCTGGCGCGGTCGCGGCACTCGAGAAGAGCAGGATCACCAGCGAGGGCGAGTACATCCCCCT
GGACCAGATCGACATCAACGTGGTGATGGTGAGCAAGGGCGAGGAGCTGTTCACCGGGGTGGTGCCCATC
CTGGTCGAGCTGGACGGCGACGTAAACGGCCACAAGTTCAGCGTGTCCGGCGAGGGCGAGGGCGATGCCA
CCTACGGCAAGCTGACCCTGAAGTTCATCTGCACCACCGGCAAGCTGCCCGTGCCCTGGCCCACCCTCGT
GACCACCTTCGGCTACGGCCTGATGTGCTTCGCCCGCTACCCCGACCACATGAAGCAGCACGACTTCTTC
AAGTCCGCCATGCCCGAAGGCTACGTCCAGGAGCGCACCATCTTCTTCAAGGACGACGGCAACTACAAGA
CCCGCGCCGAGGTGAAGTTCGAGGGCGACACCCTGGTGAACCGCATCGAGCTGAAGGGCATCGACTTCAA
GGAGGACGGCAACATCCTGGGGCACAAGCTGGAGTACAACTACAACAGCCACAACGTCTATATCATGGCC
GACAAGCAGAAGAACGGCATCAAGGTGAACTTCAAGATCCGCCACAACATCGAGGACGGCAGCGTGCAGC
TCGCCGACCACTACCAGCAGAACACCCCCATCGGCGACGGCCCCGTGCTGCTGCCCGACAACCACTACCT
GAGCTACCAGTCCGCCCTGAGCAAAGACCCCAACGAGAAGCGCGATCACATGGTCCTGCTGGAGTTCGTG
ACCGCCGCCGGGATCACTCTCGGCATGGACGAGCTGTACAAGTTCTGCTACGAGAACGAGGTGTAAAAGC
TTATCGATAATCAACCTCTGGATTACAAAATTTGTGAAAGATTGACTGGTATTCTTAACTATGTTGCTCC
TTTTACGCTATGTGGATACGCTGCTTTAATGCCTTTGTATCATGCTATTGCTTCCCGTATGGCTTTCATT
TTCTCCTCCTTGTATAAATCCTGGTTGCTGTCTCTTTATGAGGAGTTGTGGCCCGTTGTCAGGCAACGTG
GCGTGGTGTGCACTGTGTTTGCTGACGCAACCCCCACTGGTTGGGGCATTGCCACCACCTGTCAGCTCCT
TTCCGGGACTTTCGCTTTCCCCCTCCCTATTGCCACGGCGGAACTCATCGCCGCCTGCCTTGCCCGCTGC
TGGACAGGGGCTCGGCTGTTGGGCACTGACAATTCCGTGGTGTTGTCGGGGAAATCATCGTCCTTTCCTT
GGCTGCTCGCCTGTGTTGCCACCTGGATTCTGCGCGGGACGTCCTTCTGCTACGTCCCTTCGGCCCTCAA
TCCAGCGGACCTTCCTTCCCGCGGCCTGCTGCCGGCTCTGCGGCCTCTTCCGCGTCTTCGCCTTCGCCCT
CAGACGAGTCGGATCTCCCTTTGGGCCGCCTCCCCGCATCGATACCGTCGACCCGGGCGGCCGCTCATAA
AGCTCGACTGTGCCTTCTAGTTGCCAGCCATCTGTTGTTTGCCCCTCCCCCGTGCCTTCCTTGACCCTGG
AAGGTGCCACTCCCACTGTCCTTTCCTAATAAAATGAGGAAATTGCATCGCATTGTCTGAGTAGGTGTCA
TTCTATTCTGGGGGGTGGGGTGGGGCAGGACAGCAAGGGGGAGGATTGGGAAGACAATAGCAGGCATGCT
GGGGATGCGGTCCGGACTGTACAATTGCATTCATTTTATGTTTCAGGTTCAGGGGGAGATGTGGGAGGTT
TTTTAAAGCAAGTAAAACCTCTACAAATGTGGTAAAATCGATAAGGATCTTCCTAGAGCATGGCTACGTA
GATAAGTAGCATGGCGGGTTAATCATTAACTACAAGGAACCCCTAGTGATGGAGTTGGCCACTCCCTCTC
TGCGCGCTCGCTCGCTCACTGAGGCCGGGCGACCAAAGGTCGCCCGACGCCCGGGCTTTGCCCGGGCGGC
CTCAGTGAGCGAGCGAGCGCGCAGCTGCATTAATGAATCGGCCAACGCGCGGGGAGAGGCGGTTTGCGTA
TTGGGCGCT
Features (pLannotate 1.2.2; 15 found; start..end, strand, type, name):
    182..770     -  rep_origin     ori: high-copy-number ColE1/pMB1/pBR322/pUC origin of replication
    941..1801    -  CDS            AmpR: β-lactamase; bla; confers resistance to ampicillin, carbenicillin, and related antibiotics
   1802..1906    -  promoter       AmpR promoter: bla
   1959..2387    -  rep_origin     f1 ori (sequence partly withheld): f1 bacteriophage origin of replication; arrow indicates direction of (+) strand synthesis
   2392..2461    -  CDS            lacZα (fragment): LacZα fragment of β-galactosidase; lacZ fragment
   2456..2588    -  repeat_region  AAV2 ITR (fragment): inverted terminal repeat of adeno-associated virus serotype 2 inverted
   2688..3135    +  promoter       hSyn promoter: human synapsin I promoter; confers neuron-specific expression (Kügler et al., 2003)
   3161..3194    +  CDS            ChR2(H134R) (fragment): H134R mutant of an N-terminal fragment of channelrhodopsin-2 from the alga Chlamydomonas reinhardtii (Nagel et al., 2005) blue light-activated cation channel
   3732..4087    +  CDS            ChR2 (fragment): N-terminal fragment of channelrhodopsin-2 from the alga Chlamydomonas reinhardtii (Nagel et al., 2003) blue light-activated cation channel
   4163..4879    +  CDS            Citrine: Citrine is a basic (constitutively fluorescent) yellow fluorescent protein published in 2001, derived from Aequorea victoria. It has moderate acid sensitivity.
   4916..5504    +  misc_feature   WPRE: woodchuck hepatitis virus posttranscriptional regulatory element
   5545..5752    +  polyA_signal   bGH poly(A) signal: bovine growth hormone polyadenylation signal
   5783..5851    -  CDS            large T antigen (fragment): large T antigen from SV40 (simian virus 40)
   5922..6055    +  repeat_region  AAV2 ITR: inverted terminal repeat of adeno-associated virus serotype 2 inverted
   6049..6105    -  CDS            lacI (fragment): lac repressor; lacI; The lac repressor binds to the lac operator to inhibit transcription in E. coli. This inhibition can be relieved by adding lactose or isopropyl-β-D-thiogalactopyranoside (IPTG).
