[The description below was written by a language model from this plasmid's Addgene catalogue record and pLannotate feature annotations shown in this document.]
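Description:
hSyn-Aion-ts-citrine-ER is an AAV transfer plasmid built on a pAAV2 backbone for neuron-restricted expression of an inhibitory optogenetic tool. It is maintained in E. coli through a high-copy ColE1/pUC-type origin and selected with ampicillin via the β-lactamase gene. An f1 phage origin is also present. Short lacZα, lacI and SV40 large T antigen matches in the annotation appear to be backbone remnants rather than functional elements. Two AAV2 inverted terminal repeats, one annotated only as a fragment, flank the expression cassette and provide the cis signals needed to replicate and package it into recombinant AAV particles when helper functions are supplied in trans.

Between the ITRs, the human synapsin I promoter drives Aion, a synthetic channelrhodopsin derived from Chlamydomonas reinhardtii channelrhodopsin-2. The automated annotation recognises only two ChR2 fragments in this region, consistent with the heavy engineering listed in the record: fourteen substitutions, including changes at C128 and D156. According to the associated publication title, Aion is a bistable anion-conducting channel that provides temporally extended and reversible neuronal silencing. The opsin is fused at its C terminus to "ts-Citrine-ER". Citrine is a yellow fluorescent protein that reports expression, while the ts and ER labels most likely denote the membrane-trafficking and ER-export signals commonly added to improve opsin surface delivery, although the record does not define them. A WPRE downstream of the coding sequence enhances transcript stability and expression, and a bovine growth hormone polyadenylation signal terminates the transcript. The insert sits between retained EcoRI and HindIII sites. The stated purpose is optogenetic long-term silencing of neurons by AAV delivery.
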