Addgene plasmid #192575: hSyn-Aion-ts-citrine-ER
Purpose: AAV-vector for optogenetic long-term silencing of neurons
Depositing lab: Simon Wiegert. Depositing organization: Universitaetsklinikum Hamburg-Eppendorf. Publication: Aion is a bistable anion-conducting channelrhodopsin that provides temporally extended and reversible neuronal silencing. Rodriguez-Rozada S, Wietek J, Tenedini F, Sauter K, Dhiman N, Hegemann P, Soba P, Wiegert JS. Commun Biol. 2022 Jul 9;5(1):687. doi: 10.1038/s42003-022-03636-x. PubMed 35810216.
Backbone
  Vector backbone: pAAV2
  Backbone size w/o insert (bp): 4363
  Vector type: Mammalian Expression, AAV
Growth in bacteria
  Bacterial resistance: Ampicillin, 100 μg/mL
  Growth temperature: 37°C
  Growth strain: NEB Stable
  Copy number: High Copy
Gene/Insert
  Gene/Insert name: Aion
  Species: Synthetic; Chlamydomonas reinhardtii
  Insert size (bp): 1743
  Mutation: T59S, E83N, E90Q, E101S, V117R, E123S, C128A,D156C, T159G, G163A, V242R, T246N, N258Q, E273S
  Promoter: human synapsin
  Tag / fusion protein: ts-Citrine-ER (C terminal on insert)
  Cloning method: Restriction Enzyme; 5′ cloning site EcoRI (not destroyed); 3′ cloning site HindIII (not destroyed)
Terms and licenses: Academic/Nonprofit Terms; Industry Terms: Not Available to Industry
How to cite: hSyn-Aion-ts-citrine-ER was a gift from Simon Wiegert (Addgene plasmid # 192575 ; http://n2t.net/addgene:192575 ; RRID:Addgene_192575)
