>Addgene plasmid #192575 | hSyn-Aion-ts-citrine-ER | depositor partial sequence | sequence record 373140 | Aion-ts_Citrine-ER insert
ATGGACTATGGCGGCGCTTTGTCTGCCGTCGGACTCTTCCAAACCTCATACACTCTTGAGAACAATGGTT
CTGTTATTTGCATCCCGAACAACGGCCAGTGCTTCTGCTTGGCTTGGCTTAAATCCAACGGAACAAATGC
CGAGAAGTTGGCTGCCAACATTCTGCAGTGGATTTCTTTTGCGCTTTCAGCGCTCTGCCTGATGTTCTAC
GGCTACCAGACCTGGAAGTCTACTTGCGGCTGGGAGAACATTTACGTGGCCACGATCCAGATGATCAAGT
TCATCATCGAGTATTTCCATAGCTTTGACGAACCTGCGGTGATCTACTCATCCAACGGCAACAAGACCCG
GTGGCTTCGTTACGCGAGCTGGCTGCTGACCGCCCCTGTCATTCTTATCCACCTGAGCAACCTTACGGGT
CTGGCGAACGACTATAACAAGCGTACCATGGGTCTGCTGGTGTCATGCATCGGCGGCATCGTGTGGGCCA
CCACGGCCGCGCTGTCCAAGGGATACGTCCGTGTCATTTTCTTCCTGATGGGCCTGTGCTACGGCATCTA
CACATTCTTCAACGCAGCCAAGGTCTACATTGAGGCGTACCACACCGTGCCGAAGGGCCGGTGTCGCCAG
GTGGTGACTGGCATGGCTTGGCTCTTCTTCGTATCATGGGGTATGTTCCCCATCCTGTTCATCCTCGGCC
CCGAGGGCTTCGGCGTCCTGAGCCGGTACGGCTCCAACGTCGGCCACACCATCATTGACCTGATGTCGAA
GCAGTGCTGGGGTCTGCTCGGCCACTACCTGCGCGTGCTGATCCACAGCCATATCCTCATCCACGGCGAC
ATTCGCAAGACCACCAAATTGAACATTGGTGGCACTGAGATTGAGGTCGAGACGCTGGTGGAGGACGAGG
CCGAGGCTGGCGCGGTCGCGGCACTCGAGAAGAGCAGGATCACCAGCGAGGGCGAGTACATCCCCCTGGA
CCAGATCGACATCAACGTGGTGATGGTGAGCAAGGGCGAGGAGCTGTTCACCGGGGTGGTGCCCATCCTG
GTCGAGCTGGACGGCGACGTAAACGGCCACAAGTTCAGCGTGTCCGGCGAGGGCGAGGGCGATGCCACCT
ACGGCAAGCTGACCCTGAAGTTCATCTGCACCACCGGCAAGCTGCCCGTGCCCTGGCCCACCCTCGTGAC
CACCTTCGGCTACGGCCTGATGTGCTTCGCCCGCTACCCCGACCACATGAAGCAGCACGACTTCTTCAAG
TCCGCCATGCCCGAAGGCTACGTCCAGGAGCGCACCATCTTCTTCAAGGACGACGGCAACTACAAGACCC
GCGCCGAGGTGAAGTTCGAGGGCGACACCCTGGTGAACCGCATCGAGCTGAAGGGCATCGACTTCAAGGA
GGACGGCAACATCCTGGGGCACAAGCTGGAGTACAACTACAACAGCCACAACGTCTATATCATGGCCGAC
AAGCAGAAGAACGGCATCAAGGTGAACTTCAAGATCCGCCACAACATCGAGGACGGCAGCGTGCAGCTCG
CCGACCACTACCAGCAGAACACCCCCATCGGCGACGGCCCCGTGCTGCTGCCCGACAACCACTACCTGAG
CTACCAGTCCGCCCTGAGCAAAGACCCCAACGAGAAGCGCGATCACATGGTCCTGCTGGAGTTCGTGACC
GCCGCCGGGATCACTCTCGGCATGGACGAGCTGTACAAGTTCTGCTACGAGAACGAGGTGTAA
